Addgene plasmid #109897: pHH0103_RGS6_DEP
Purpose: Protein expression and purification of RGS6_DEP
Depositing lab: Sachdev Sidhu. Depositing organization: University of Toronto. Publication: Large-scale survey and database of high affinity ligands for peptide recognition modules. Teyra J, Kelil A, Jain S, Helmy M, Jajodia R, Hooda Y, Gu J, D'Cruz AA, Nicholson SE, Min J, Sudol M, Kim PM, Bader GD, Sidhu SS. Mol Syst Biol. 2020 Dec;16(12):e9310. doi: 10.15252/msb.20199310. PubMed 33438817.
Backbone
  Vector backbone: pHH0103
  Vector type: Bacterial Expression
Growth in bacteria
  Bacterial resistance: Ampicillin, 100 μg/mL
  Growth temperature: 37°C
  Growth strain: DH5alpha
  Copy number: Low Copy
Gene/Insert
  Gene/Insert name: RGS6_DEP
  Species: H. sapiens (human)
  Entrez Gene: RGS6 (a.k.a. GAP, HA117, S914)
  Cloning method: Restriction Enzyme; 5′ cloning site Sfi1 (unknown if destroyed); 3′ cloning site Not1 (unknown if destroyed)
Terms and licenses: Academic/Nonprofit Terms; Industry Terms: Not Available to Industry
How to cite: pHH0103_RGS6_DEP was a gift from Sachdev Sidhu (Addgene plasmid # 109897 ; http://n2t.net/addgene:109897 ; RRID:Addgene_109897)
