[The description below was written by a language model from this plasmid's Addgene catalogue record and pLannotate feature annotations shown in this document.]
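Description:
pHH0103_RGS6_DEP is a 7,038 nt bacterial expression plasmid built on the pHH0103 backbone for producing and purifying the DEP domain of human RGS6, a regulator of G protein signalling that accelerates the GTPase activity of Gα subunits. Expression is driven by the strong hybrid tac promoter followed by a lac operator. The plasmid also carries lacI under the lacIq promoter, so the repressor keeps transcription off until it is induced with IPTG. The open reading frame begins with a 6xHis tag, continues into Schistosoma japonicum glutathione S-transferase, and ends with an approximately 310 nt fragment of RGS6, which was inserted by restriction cloning between SfiI and NotI sites. The product is therefore an N-terminally His- and GST-tagged domain that can be captured by either metal-chelate or glutathione affinity. A bacteriophage fd terminator lies immediately downstream of the insert.

The plasmid replicates from a ColE1/pBR322-type origin with the adjacent bom region and is selected with ampicillin through the bla gene and its native promoter. The catalogue lists it as low copy, although the rop gene is annotated only as two fragments interrupted by an f1 origin, which could support single-stranded DNA production with helper phage. Fragments of M13 gene III downstream of the terminator, together with remnants of the tetracycline resistance gene and its promoter, suggest the backbone derives from a phage-display phagemid. These pieces sit outside the expression cassette and appear to be vestigial. The associated work is a large-scale survey of ligands for peptide recognition modules, which is consistent with using the purified tagged domain as a binding target, although the record states only expression and purification as the purpose.
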