Features (pLannotate 1.2.2; 21 found; start..end, strand, type, name):
      1..29      +  promoter       tac promoter: strong E. coli promoter; hybrid between the trp and lac UV5 promoters
     37..53      +  protein_bind   lac operator: The lac repressor binds to the lac operator to inhibit transcription in E. coli. This inhibition can be relieved by adding lactose or isopropyl-β-D-thiogalactopyranoside (IPTG). lac repressor encoded by lacI
    138..155     +  CDS            6xHis: 6xHis affinity tag
    171..824     +  CDS            GST26_SCHJA: Experimental evidence at protein level: Swiss-Prot protein existence level 1. GST isoenzymes appear to play a central role in the parasite detoxification system. Other functions are also suspected including a role in increasing the solubility of haematin in the parasite gut. From Schistosoma japonicum (Blood fluke).
    906..1217    +  CDS            RGS6 (fragment): RGS6_HUMAN - Experimental evidence at protein level: Swiss-Prot protein existence level 1. Regulates G protein-coupled receptor signaling cascades. Inhibits signal transduction by increasing the GTPase activity of G protein alpha subunits, thereby driving them into their inactive GDP- bound form. The RGS6/GNB5 dimer enhances GNAO1 GTPase activity (PubMed:10521509). From Homo sapiens (Human).
   1233..1280    +  terminator     fd terminator (sequence withheld): central terminator from bacteriophage fd (Otsuka and Kunisawa, 1982)
   1285..1497    +  CDS            M13 gene III (fragment) (sequence partly withheld): pIII; III; minor coat protein
   1512..1982    +  CDS            M13 gene III (fragment) (sequence partly withheld): pIII; III; minor coat protein
   2004..2074    +  CDS            TcR (fragment): tetracycline efflux protein; tet; confers resistance to tetracycline
   2316..2696    -  CDS            YPB1_ECOLX: Protein predicted: Swiss-Prot protein existence level 4. From Escherichia coli.
   2713..2864    +  CDS            rop (fragment): Rop protein, which maintains plasmids at low copy number; rop
   2900..3328    -  rep_origin     f1 ori (sequence partly withheld): f1 bacteriophage origin of replication; arrow indicates direction of (+) strand synthesis
   3337..3376    +  CDS            rop (fragment): Rop protein, which maintains plasmids at low copy number; rop
   3478..3618    +  misc_feature   bom: basis of mobility region from pBR322
   3804..4391    -  rep_origin     ori: high-copy-number ColE1/pMB1/pBR322/pUC origin of replication
   4562..5422    -  CDS            AmpR: β-lactamase; bla; confers resistance to ampicillin, carbenicillin, and related antibiotics
   5423..5527    -  promoter       AmpR promoter: bla
   5636..5713    +  promoter       lacIq promoter: lacI (mutant); In the lacIq allele, a single base change in the promoter boosts expression of the lacI gene about 10-fold.
   5714..6796    +  CDS            lacI: lac repressor; lacI; The lac repressor binds to the lac operator to inhibit transcription in E. coli. This inhibition can be relieved by adding lactose or isopropyl-β-D-thiogalactopyranoside (IPTG).
   6809..6830    +  protein_bind   CAP binding site: CAP binding activates transcription in the presence of cAMP. E. coli catabolite activator protein
   6849..6866    +  promoter       tet promoter (fragment): E. coli promoter for tetracycline efflux protein gene
>Addgene plasmid #109897 | pHH0103_RGS6_DEP | addgene full sequence | sequence record 215042 | Addgene NGS Result
TTGACAATTAATCATCGGCTCGTATAATGTGTGGAATTGTGAGCGGATAACAATTTCACACAGGAAACAG
CCAGTCCGTTTAGGTGTTTTCACGAGCACTTCACCAACAAGGACCATAGATTATGAAAATCGAAGAACAC
CATCACCATCACCATTCCAGCGGTAAGCTTATGTCCCCTATACTAGGTTATTGGAAAATTAAGGGCCTTG
TGCAACCCACTCGACTTCTTTTGGAATATCTTGAAGAAAAATATGAAGAGCATTTGTATGAGCGCGATGA
AGGTGATAAATGGCGAAACAAAAAGTTTGAATTGGGTTTGGAGTTTCCCAATCTTCCTTATTATATTGAT
GGTGATGTTAAATTAACACAGTCTATGGCCATCATACGTTATATAGCTGACAAGCACAACATGTTGGGTG
GTTGTCCAAAAGAGCGTGCAGAGATTTCAATGCTTGAAGGAGCGGTTTTGGATATTAGATACGGTGTTTC
GAGAATTGCATATAGTAAAGACTTTGAAACTCTCAAAGTTGATTTTCTTAGCAAGCTACCTGAAATGCTG
AAAATGTTCGAAGATCGTTTATGTCATAAAACATATTTAAATGGTGATCATGTAACCCATCCTGACTTCA
TGTTGTATGACGCTCTTGATGTTGTTTTATACATGGACCCAATGTGCCTGGATGCGTTCCCAAAATTAGT
TTGTTTTAAAAAACGTATTGAAGCTATCCCACAAATTGATAAGTACTTGAAATCCAGCAAGTATATAGCA
TGGCCTTTGCAGGGCTGGCAAGCCACGTTTGGTGGTGGCGACCATCCTCCAAAATCGGATCTGGAAGTTC
TGTTCCAGGGGCCCCTGTCCAGCGGTCTGGTTCCGCGTGGTTCCGGTACCGCGGCCCAGCCGGCCAACAT
GATTGTGTATTGTAAGATTGAAGACATTATTACCAAGATGCAAGATGATAAAACGGGTGGCGTTCCGATT
CGCACGGTGAAGAGCTTTCTGTCTAAAATTCCGTCGGTGGTTACCGGCACGGATATCGTCCAGTGGCTGA
TGAAGAACCTGAGTATTGAAGACCCGGTGGAAGCAATTCATCTGGGCTCCCTGATCGCGGCCCAGGGTTA
TATTTTTCCGATCTCAGATCACGTTCTGACCATGAAAGATGACGGCACGTTTTATCGTTTCCAAGCGCCG
TACTTCTGGCCGTCTAATTGCTGGGAAGCGGCCGCATA
[142 nt withheld, positions 1229-1370]
C
[98 nt withheld, positions 1372-1469]
AGTTTGTACTGGTGACGAAACTCAGTGTCTAGCTAGAGTGGC
[149 nt withheld, positions 1512-1660]
T
[41 nt withheld, positions 1662-1702]
T
[62 nt withheld, positions 1704-1765]
A
[35 nt withheld, positions 1767-1801]
CCTCCCTCAATCGGTTGAATGTCGCCCTTTTGTCTTTGGCGCTGGTAAACCATATGAA
[86 nt withheld, positions 1860-1945]
T
[54 nt withheld, positions 1947-2000]
CTAGCGCCGCCCTATACCTTGTCTGCCTCCCCGCGTTGCGTCGCGGTGCATGGAGCCGGGCCACCTCGAC
CTGAATGGAAGCCGGCGGCACCTCGCTAACGGATTCACCACTCCAAGAATTGGAGCCAATCAATTCTTGC
GGAGAACTGTGAATGCGCAAACCAACCCTTGGCAGAACATATCCATCGCGTCCGCCATCTCCAGCAGCCG
CACGCGGCGCATCTCGGGCAGCGTTGGGTCCTGGCCACGGGTGCGCATGATCGTGCTCCTGTCGTTGAGG
ACCCGGCTAGGCTGGCGGGGTTGCCTTACTGGTTAGCAGAATGAATCACCGATACGCGAGCGAACGTGAA
GCGACTGCTGCTGCAAAACGTCTGCGACCTGAGCAACAACATGAATGGTCTTCGGTTTCCGTGTTTCGTA
AAGTCTGGAAACGCGGAAGTCAGCGCCCTGCACCATTATGTTCCGGATCTGCATCGCAGGATGCTGCTGG
CTACCCTGTGGAACACCTACATCTGTATTAACGAAGCGCTGGCATTGACCCTGAGTGATTTTTCTCTGGT
CCCGCCGCATCCATACCGCCAGTTGTTTACCCTCACAACGTTCCAGTAACCGGGCATGTTCATCATCAGT
AACCCGTATCGTGAGCATCCTCTCTCGTTTCATCGGTATCATTACCCCCATGAACAGAAATCCCCCTTAC
ACGGAGGCATCAGTGACCAAACAGGAAAAAACCGCCCTTAACATGGCCCGCTTTATCAGAAGCCAGACAT
TAACGCTTCTGGAGAAACTCAACGAGCTGGACGCGGATGAACAGGCAGACATCTGTGAATCGCTTCACGA
CCACGCTGATGAGCTTTACCGCAGGATCCGCGAAATTGTAAGCGTTAATATTTTGTTAAAATTCGCGTTA
AATTTTTGTTAAATCAGCTCATTTTTTAACCAATAGGCCGAAATCGGCAAAATCCCTTATAAATCAAAAG
AATAGACCGAGATAGGGT
[37 nt withheld, positions 2999-3035]
AAAGAACGTGGACTCCAACGTCAAAGG
[49 nt withheld, positions 3063-3111]
T
[91 nt withheld, positions 3113-3203]
G
[124 nt withheld, positions 3205-3328]
CGCGGATCCTGCCTCGCGCGTTTCGGTGATGACGGTGAAAACCTCTGACACATGCAGCTCCCGGAGACGG
TCACAGCTTGTCTGTAAGCGGATGCCGGGAGCAGACAAGCCCGTCAGGGCGCGTCAGCGGGTGTTGGCGG
GTGTCGGGGCGCAGCCATGACCCAGTCACGTAGCGATAGCGGAGTGTATACTGGCTTAACTATGCGGCAT
CAGAGCAGATTGTACTGAGAGTGCACCATATGCGGTGTGAAATACCGCACAGATGCGTAAGGAGAAAATA
CCGCATCAGGCGCTCTTCCGCTTCCTCGCTCACTGACTCGCTGCGCTCGGTCGTTCGGCTGCGGCGAGCG
GTATCAGCTCACTCAAAGGCGGTAATACGGTTATCCACAGAATCAGGGGATAACGCAGGAAAGAACATGT
GAGCAAAAGGCCAGCAAAAGGCCAGGAACCGTAAAAAGGCCGCGTTGCTGGCGTTTTTCCATAGGCTCCG
CCCCCCTGACGAGCATCACAAAAATCGACGCTCAAGTCAGAGGTGGCGAAACCCGACAGGACTATAAAGA
TACCAGGGTTTCCCCCTGGAAGCTCCCTCGTGCGCTCTCCTGTTCCGACCCTGCCGCTTACCGGATACCT
GTCCGCCTTTCTCCCTTCGGGAAGCGTGGCGCTTTCTCATAGCTCACGCTGTAGGTATCTCAGTTCGGTG
TAGGTCGTTCGCTCCAAGCTGGGCTGTGTGCACGAACCCCCCGTTCAGCCCGACCGCTGCGCCTTATCCG
GTAACTATCGTCTTGAGTCCAACCCGGTAAGACACGACTTATCGCCACTGGCAGCAGCCACTGGTAACAG
GATTAGCAGAGCGAGGTATGTAGGCGGTGCTACAGAGTTCTTGAAGTGGTGGCCTAACTACGGCTACACT
AGAAGGACAGTATTTGGTATCTGCGCTCTGCTGAAGCCAGTTACCTTCGGAAAAAGAGTTGGTAGCTCTT
GATCCGGCAAACAAACCACCGCTGGTAGCGGTGGTTTTTTTGTTTGCAAGCAGCAGATTACGCGCAGAAA
AAAAGGATCTCAAGAAGATCCTTTGATCTTTTCTACGGGGTCTGACGCTCAGTGGAACGAAAACTCACGT
TAAGGGATTTTGGTCATGAGATTATCAAAAAGGATCTTCACCTAGATCCTTTTAAATTAAAAATGAAGTT
TTAAATCAATCTAAAGTATATATGAGTAAACTTGGTCTGACAGTTACCAATGCTTAATCAGTGAGGCACC
TATCTCAGCGATCTGTCTATTTCGTTCATCCATAGTTGCCTGACTCCCCGTCGTGTAGATAACTACGATA
CGGGAGGGCTTACCATCTGGCCCCAGTGCTGCAATGATACCGCGAGACCCACGCTCACCGGCTCCAGATT
TATCAGCAATAAACCAGCCAGCCGGAAGGGCCGAGCGCAGAAGTGGTCCTGCAACTTTATCCGCCTCCAT
CCAGTCTATTAATTGTTGCCGGGAAGCTAGAGTAAGTAGTTCGCCAGTTAATAGTTTGCGCAACGTTGTT
GCCATTGCTGCAGGCATCGTGGTGTCACGCTCGTCGTTTGGTATGGCTTCATTCAGCTCCGGTTCCCAAC
GATCAAGGCGAGTTACATGATCCCCCATGTTGTGCAAAAAAGCGGTTAGCTCCTTCGGTCCTCCGATCGT
TGTCAGAAGTAAGTTGGCCGCAGTGTTATCACTCATGGTTATGGCAGCACTGCATAATTCTCTTACTGTC
ATGCCATCCGTAAGATGCTTTTCTGTGACTGGTGAGTACTCAACCAAGTCATTCTGAGAATAGTGTATGC
GGCGACCGAGTTGCTCTTGCCCGGCGTCAACACGGGATAATACCGCGCCACATAGCAGAACTTTAAAAGT
GCTCATCATTGGAAAACGTTCTTCGGGGCGAAAACTCTCAAGGATCTTACCGCTGTTGAGATCCAGTTCG
ATGTAACCCACTCGTGCACCCAACTGATCTTCAGCATCTTTTACTTTCACCAGCGTTTCTGGGTGAGCAA
AAACAGGAAGGCAAAATGCCGCAAAAAAGGGAATAAGGGCGACACGGAAATGTTGAATACTCATACTCTT
CCTTTTTCAATATTATTGAAGCATTTATCAGGGTTATTGTCTCATGAGCGGATACATATTTGAATGTATT
TAGAAAAATAAACAAATAGGGGTTCCGCGCACATTTCCCCGAAAAGTGCCACCTGACGTCTAAGAAACCA
TTATTATCATGACATTAACCTATAAAAATAGGCGTATCACGAGGCCCTTTCGTCTTCAAGAATTCCCGAC
ACCATCGAATGGTGCAAAACCTTTCGCGGTATGGCATGATAGCGCCCGGAAGAGAGTCAATTCAGGGTGG
TGAATGTGAAACCAGTAACGTTATACGATGTCGCAGAGTATGCCGGTGTCTCTTATCAGACCGTTTCCCG
CGTGGTGAACCAGGCCAGCCACGTTTCTGCGAAAACGCGGGAAAAAGTGGAAGCGGCGATGGCGGAGCTG
AATTACATTCCCAACCGCGTGGCACAACAACTGGCGGGCAAACAGTCGTTGCTGATTGGCGTTGCCACCT
CCAGTCTGGCCCTGCACGCGCCGTCGCAAATTGTCGCGGCGATTAAATCTCGCGCCGATCAACTGGGTGC
CAGCGTGGTGGTGTCGATGGTAGAACGAAGCGGCGTCGAAGCCTGTAAAGCGGCGGTGCACAATCTTCTC
GCGCAACGCGTCAGTGGGCTGATCATTAACTATCCGCTGGATGACCAGGATGCCATTGCTGTGGAAGCTG
CCTGCACTAATGTTCCGGCGTTATTTCTTGATGTCTCTGACCAGACACCCATCAACAGTATTATTTTCTC
CCATGAAGACGGTACGCGACTGGGCGTGGAGCATCTGGTCGCATTGGGTCACCAGCAAATCGCGCTGTTA
GCGGGCCCATTAAGTTCTGTCTCGGCGCGTCTGCGTCTGGCTGGCTGGCATAAATATCTCACTCGCAATC
AAATTCAGCCGATAGCGGAACGGGAAGGCGACTGGAGTGCCATGTCCGGTTTTCAACAAACCATGCAAAT
GCTGAATGAGGGCATCGTTCCCACTGCGATGCTGGTTGCCAACGATCAGATGGCGCTGGGCGCAATGCGC
GCCATTACCGAGTCCGGGCTGCGCGTTGGTGCGGATATCTCGGTAGTGGGATACGACGATACCGAAGACA
GCTCATGTTATATCCCGCCGTTAACCACCATCAAACAGGATTTTCGCCTGCTGGGGCAAACCAGCGTGGA
CCGCTTGCTGCAACTCTCTCAGGGCCAGGCGGTGAAGGGCAATCAGCTGTTGCCCGTCTCACTGGTGAAA
AGAAAAACCACCCTGGCGCCCAATACGCAAACCGCCTCTCCCCGCGCGTTGGCCGATTCATTAATGCAGC
TGGCACGACAGGTTTCCCGACTGGAAAGCGGGCAGTGAGCGCAACGCAATTAATGTAAGTTAGCTCACTC
ATTAGGCACAATTCTCATGTTTGACAGCTTATCATCGACTGCACGGTGCACCAATGCTTCTGGCGTCAGG
CAGCCATCGGAAGCTGTGGTATGGCTGTGCAGGTCGTAAATCACTGCATAATTCGTGTCGCTCAAGGCGC
ACTCCCGTTCTGGATAATGTTTTTTGCGCCGACATCATAACGGTTCTGGCAAATATTCTGAAATGAGCTG
