>Addgene plasmid #109897 | pHH0103_RGS6_DEP | depositor partial sequence | sequence record 206849 | pHH0103_RGS6_DEP sequence 333 bps
GGCCCAGCCGGCCAACATGATTGTGTATTGTAAGATTGAAGACATTATTACCAAGATGCAAGATGATAAA
ACGGGTGGCGTTCCGATTCGCACGGTGAAGAGCTTTCTGTCTAAAATTCCGTCGGTGGTTACCGGCACGG
ATATCGTCCAGTGGCTGATGAAGAACCTGAGTATTGAAGACCCGGTGGAAGCAATTCATCTGGGCTCCCT
GATCGCGGCCCAGGGTTATATTTTTCCGATCTCAGATCACGTTCTGACCATGAAAGATGACGGCACGTTT
TATCGTTTCCAAGCGCCGTACTTCTGGCCGTCTAATTGCTGGGAAGCGGCCGC
